>Addgene plasmid #39210 | pCI-HA-mAVO3 (pRL62-3) | addgene partial sequence | sequence record 50442 | CMV-F 5'-CGCAAATGGGCGGTAGGCGTG-3'
AGCAGAGCTCGTTTAGTGAACCGTCAGATCACTAGAAGCTTTATTGCGGTAGTTTATCACAGTTAAATTG
CTAACGCAGTCAGTGCTTCTGACACAACAGTCTCGAACTTAAGCTGCAGAAGTTGGTCGTGAGGCACTGG
GCAGGTAAGTATCAAGGTTACAAGACAGGTTTAAGGAGACCAATAGAAACTGGGCTTGTCGAGACAGAGA
AGACTCTTGCGTTTCTGATAGGCACCTATTGGTCTTACTGACATCCACTTTGCCTTTCTCTCCACAGGTG
TCCACTCCCAGTTCAATTACAGCTCTTAAGGCTAGAGTACTTAATACGACTCACTATAGGCTAGCATGGC
TTCTAGCTATCCTTATGACGTGCCTGACTATGCCAGCCTGGGAGGACCTTCTGAATTCACGCGCATGGCG
GCGATCAGCCGCGGCCGCTCTCTGAAGAACCTCCGAGTACGAGGGCGGAATGACAGCGGCGAGGAGAACG
TCCCGCTCGATCTGACCCGAGAACCTTCTGATAACTTGAGGGAGATTCTCCAAAATGTGGCCAAATTGCA
AGGAGTATCAAATATGAGAAAGCTGGGCCATCTGAATAACTTCACTAAGCTTCTTTGCGATATTGGCCAT
AGTGAAGAAAAACTGGGCTTTAATTATGAAGACATCATAATTTGTTTGCGCTTAGCTTTATTAAATGAGG
CAAAAGAAGTAAGAGCAGCCGGGTTGCGAGCGCTGCGCTATCTCATCCAAGATTCCAGTATTCTCCAGAA
GGTGCTAAAACTGAAAGTGGACTATTTAATAGCTAGGTGCATTGACATTCAGCAGAGCAACGAGGTGGAG
AGGA
