[The description below was written by a language model from this plasmid's Addgene catalogue record.]
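Description:
pCI-HA-mAVO3 (pRL62-3) is a mammalian expression plasmid built on pCI-HA, a derivative of the Promega pCI vector (about 4 kb without insert) that carries an HA epitope coding sequence upstream of the cloning sites. It is propagated in E. coli under ampicillin selection; the record lists the copy number as unknown and does not describe the origin of replication or any marker for selection in mammalian cells, so it is best regarded as a vector for transient expression as far as the available information goes.

The insert is mouse mAVO3, the mammalian counterpart of yeast AVO3, now known as Rictor, a defining subunit of TOR complex 2. The coding sequence was placed into the backbone by restriction cloning, with an MluI/BssHII junction at the 5′ end that was destroyed in the process and a SmaI site at the 3′ end that remains intact. Transcription is driven by the CMV promoter, giving strong constitutive expression in most mammalian cell lines, and the protein is produced with an N-terminal HA tag contributed by the backbone, which allows detection by immunoblotting or immunofluorescence and recovery by anti-HA immunoprecipitation. Repository sequencing found two amino acid differences near the N terminus, G5S and I15V, relative to the reference protein sequence; the depositor notes that the plasmid nonetheless functions as described in the associated work. That study characterised mammalian TOR complex 2 as rapamycin insensitive and as a regulator of the actin cytoskeleton, so the construct suits experiments examining Rictor's association with mTOR and its partners and the effects of expressing tagged Rictor in cultured cells.
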