Addgene plasmid #39210: pCI-HA-mAVO3 (pRL62-3)
Depositing lab: Michael Hall. Depositing organization: University of Basel. Publication: Mammalian TOR complex 2 controls the actin cytoskeleton and is rapamycin insensitive. Jacinto E, Loewith R, Schmidt A, Lin S, Ruegg MA, Hall A, Hall MN. Nat Cell Biol. 2004 Nov;6(11):1122-8. Epub 2004 Oct 3. 10.1038/ncb1183 PubMed 15467718.
Backbone
  Vector backbone: pCI-HA
  Backbone manufacturer: Promega
  Backbone size w/o insert (bp): 4000
  Vector type: Mammalian Expression
Growth in bacteria
  Bacterial resistance: Ampicillin, 100 μg/mL
  Growth temperature: 37°C
  Growth strain: DH5alpha
  Copy number: Unknown
Gene/Insert
  Gene/Insert name: mAVO3 (alt name: Mammalian AVO3)
  Species: M. musculus (mouse)
  Mutation: G5S and I15V
  Entrez Gene: Rictor (a.k.a. 4921505C17Rik, 6030405M08Rik, AVO3, D530039E11Rik)
  Promoter: CMV
  Tag / fusion protein: HA (N terminal on backbone)
  Cloning method: Restriction Enzyme; 5′ cloning site MluI/BssHII (destroyed during cloning); 3′ cloning site SmaI (not destroyed)
  Sequencing primers: 5′ CMV-F
Terms and licenses: Academic/Nonprofit Terms; Industry Terms: Not Available to Industry
Depositor comments: pCI-HA-based construct (with MluI/BssHII-SmaI sites) that expresses M. musculus mAVO3 N-terminally fused to an HA-epitope. Addgene's sequencing results found G5S and I15V mutations in the AVO3 sequence when compared to GenBank ID NP_084444.3. This plasmid functions as described in the associated publication.
How to cite: pCI-HA-mAVO3 (pRL62-3) was a gift from Michael Hall (Addgene plasmid # 39210 ; http://n2t.net/addgene:39210 ; RRID:Addgene_39210)
